>Addgene plasmid #100812 | pCAG-N2cL | depositor full sequence | sequence record 189505 | pCAG-N2cL sequence 11179 bps
GTCGACATTGATTATTGACTAGTTATTAATAGTAATCAATTACGGGGTCATTAGTTCATAGCCCATATAT
GGAGTTCCGCGTTACATAACTTACGGTAAATGGCCCGCCTGGCTGACCGCCCAACGACCCCCGCCCATTG
ACGTCAATAATGACGTATGTTCCCATAGTAACGCCAATAGGGACTTTCCATTGACGTCAATGGGTGGACT
ATTTACGGTAAACTGCCCACTTGGCAGTACATCAAGTGTATCATATGCCAAGTACGCCCCCTATTGACGT
CAATGACGGTAAATGGCCCGCCTGGCATTATGCCCAGTACATGACCTTATGGGACTTTCCTACTTGGCAG
TACATCTACGTATTAGTCATCGCTATTACCATGGGTCGAGGTGAGCCCCACGTTCTGCTTCACTCTCCCC
ATCTCCCCCCCCTCCCCACCCCCAATTTTGTATTTATTTATTTTTTAATTATTTTGTGCAGCGATGGGGG
CGGGGGGGGGGGGGGCGCGCGCCAGGCGGGGCGGGGCGGGGCGAGGGGCGGGGCGGGGCGAGGCGGAGAG
GTGCGGCGGCAGCCAATCAGAGCGGCGCGCTCCGAAAGTTTCCTTTTATGGCGAGGCGGCGGCGGCGGCG
GCCCTATAAAAAGCGAAGCGCGCGGCGGGCGGGAGTCGCTGCGTTGCCTTCGCCCCGTGCCCCGCTCCGC
GCCGCCTCGCGCCGCCCGCCCCGGCTCTGACTGACCGCGTTACTCCCACAGGTGAGCGGGCGGGACGGCC
CTTCTCCTCCGGGCTGTAATTAGCGCTTGGTTTAATGACGGCTCGTTTCTTTTCTGTGGCTGCGTGAAAG
CCTTAAAGGGCTCCGGGAGGGCCCTTTGTGCGGGGGGGAGCGGCTCGGGGGGTGCGTGCGTGTGTGTGTG
CGTGGGGAGCGCCGCGTGCGGCCCGCGCTGCCCGGCGGCTGTGAGCGCTGCGGGCGCGGCGCGGGGCTTT
GTGCGCTCCGCGTGTGCGCGAGGGGAGCGCGGCCGGGGGCGGTGCCCCGCGGTGCGGGGGGGCTGCGAGG
GGAACAAAGGCTGCGTGCGGGGTGTGTGCGTGGGGGGGTGAGCAGGGGGTGTGGGCGCGGCGGTCGGGCT
GTAACCCCCCCCTGCACCCCCCTCCCCGAGTTGCTGAGCACGGCCCGGCTTCGGGTGCGGGGCTCCGTGC
GGGGCGTGGCGCGGGGCTCGCCGTGCCGGGCGGGGGGTGGCGGCAGGTGGGGGTGCCGGGCGGGGCGGGG
CCGCCTCGGGCCGGGGAGGGCTCGGGGGAGGGGCGCGGCGGCCCCGGAGCGCCGGCGGCTGTCGAGGCGC
GGCGAGCCGCAGCCATTGCCTTTTATGGTAATCGTGCGAGAGGGCGCAGGGACTTCCTTTGTCCCAAATC
TGGCGGAGCCGAAATCTGGGAGGCGCCGCCGCACCCCCTCTAGCGGGCGCGGGCGAAGCGGTGCGGCGCC
GGCAGGAAGGAAATGGGCGGGGAGGGCCTTCGTGCGTCGCCGCGCCGCCGTCCCCTTCTCCATCTCCAGC
CTCGGGGCTGCCGCAGGGGGACGGCTGCCTTCGGGGGGGACGGGGCAGGGCGGGGTTCGGCTTCTGGCGT
GTGACCGGCGGCTCTAGAGCCTCTGCTAACCATGTTCATGCCTTCTTCTTTTTCCTACAGCTCCTGGGCA
ACGTGCTGGTTATTGTGCTGTCTCATCATTTTGGCAAAGAATTCGCCGCCACCATGCTAGATCCGGGAGA
GGTTTATGATGACCCTATTGATCCAATTGAGTCAGAGGCTGAACCCAGAGGAACCCCCACTGTCCCCAAC
ATCTTGAGGAACTCCGACTACAATCTCAATTCTCCTTTGATAGAGGATCCTGCCAAACTAATGTTAGAAT
GGTTGAAGACAGGGAACAGACCTTATCGGATGACTTTGACAGACAATTGCTCCAGGTCTTACAAAGTTTT
GAAAGATTATTTCAAGAAAGTAGATTTGGGTTCTCTCAAAGTGGGCGGAACTGCTGCACAGTCAATGGTT
TCTCTCTGGTTGTGTGGTGCCCACTCTGAATCAAACAGGAGCCGGAGATGTATAACCGACTTGGCCCATT
TCTATTCCAAGTCATCCCCCATAGAGAAGCTATTGAATTGTACGCTAGGAAACAGAGGCCTGAGAATCCC
ACCAGAGGGGGTGTTAAATTGCCTCGAGAGGGTCAATTATGACAAGGCATTTGGGAGGTATCTGGCCAAC
ACGTATTCCTCTTACTTGTTTTTCCATGTAATCACCTTATACATGAATGCCTTAGACTGGGAAGAGGAAA
AGACCATCCTGGCATTATGGAAAGATATAACCTCAGTGGATACCGAGAAGGACTTGGTCAAATTCAAAGA
TCAAATATGGGGACTGTTGATTGTGACAAAGGACTTTGTTTACTCTCAGAGTTCAAACTGTCTTTTTGAC
AGAAACTACACACTGATGCTAAAGGATCTTTTCTTGTCTCGATTCAACTCCTTAATGATTCTGCTTTCTC
CCCCTGAGCCCCGATACTCAGATGACTTAATATCTCAGCTGTGCCAGCTATACATCGCTGGGGATCAAGT
CTTGTCCATGTGTGGGAACTCCGGCTATGAAGTCATCAAAATATTGGAGCCATATGTCGTGAACAGTTTG
GTCCAGAGGGCAGAGAAGTTTAGGCCTCTCATCCACCCCTTGGGAGACTTTCCTATGTTCATAAAAGACA
AGGTGAATCAACTTGAAGGGACTTTTGGTCCCAGTGCAAAGAGGTTTTTTAGGGTTTTAGATCAATTCGA
CAACATACATGACTTAGTATTTGTGTATGGCTGTTACAGACATTGGGGGCACCCCTATATAGATTATCGG
AAGGGTCTGTCGAAACTATATGATCAAGTTCACATTAAGAAAGTAATAGATAAGTCCTACCAGGAGTGTT
TAGCAAGTGACTTGGCCAGAAGGATCCTCAGATGGGGATTTGACAAGTACTCCAAATGGTATCTAGATTC
GAGATTCCTTGCCCGAGACCACCCCTTGACTCCTTATGTCAAGACCCAAACATGGCCACCCAAACATATA
GTAGACTTGGTGGGGGACACATGGCATAAGCTCCCGATCACGCAGATCTTTGAAATTCCTGAATCAATGG
ACCCGTCAGAGATACTGGATGACAAATCACATTCTTTCACCAGAACAAGGTTAGCTTCTTGGCTGTCAGA
GAACCGAGGGGGGCCTGTTCCTAGCGAGAAGGTCATTATCACGGCCCTGTCTAAGCCACCTGTCAATCCC
CGAGAGTTTTTGAAATCTATAGACCTCGGAGGATTGCCAGATGAGGATTTGATAATTGGCCTCAAACCAA
AGGAACGGGAGTTGAAGATCGAGGGCCGATTCTTTGCTCTAATGTCATGGAATCTAAGATTATATTTTGT
CATCACCGAAAAGCTCTTGGCCAACTACATTTTGCCACTTTTTGACGCACTGACTATGACAGACAACCTG
AACAAGGTGTTCAAAAAGTTGATCGACAGGGTCACCGGGCAAGGGCTTTTGGACTATTCTAGGGTCACAT
ACGCATTTCACCTGGACTATGAGAAATGGAACAATCATCAAAGATTGGAGTCAACAGAGGATGTATTCTC
TGTCCTAGATCAGGTGTTTGGATTGAAGAGGGTGTTTTCTAGAACACACGAGTTTTTTCAGAAGTCCTGG
ATCTATTATTCAGACAGATCAGACCTCATTGGGTTATGGGAGGACCAAATATATTGCTTGGATATGTCTA
ACGGCCCAACCTGCTGGAATGGCCAAGATGGCGGGCTAGAGGGCTTGCGGCAGAAGGGCTGGAGTCTAGT
CAGTTTATTAATGATAGATAGAGAATCTCAAACCAGGAACACAAGAACCAAGATACTAGCTCAAGGAGAC
AACCAGGTTCTGTGTCCTACATACATGTTGTCACCGGGATTGTCTCAAGAGGGGCTTCTCTATGAGTTAG
AGAGCATATCAAGGAATGCACTCTCAATATACCGAGCTATCGAGGAAGGAGCATCTAAGCTGGGGCTGAT
CATCAAGAAGGAAGAGACCATGTGTAGTTATGACTTTCTCATATATGGGAAGACCCCCTTATTTCGAGGC
AACATATTGGTGCCTGAATCCAAAAGATGGGCCCGAGTCTCTTGCATCTCTAACGACCAAATAGTCAACC
TCGCCAATATAATGTCGACAGTATCCACCAATGCGCTGACAGTGGCACAACACTCTCAATCTCTGATCAA
ACCTATGAGGGATTTTCTGCTCATGTCAGTACAGGCAGTTTTCCACTACCTGTTGTTTAGCCCAATCCTA
AAAGGCAGAGTTTATAAGATTCTGAGTGCTGAAGGGGAGAGCTTTCTCCTAGCCATGTCGCGGATAATCT
ACCTAGATCCTTCTTTGGGAGGGGTGTCTGGAATGTCTCTCGGGAGGTTCCATATACGTCAGTTCTCAGA
CCCTGTCTCTGAAGGGTTGTCATTCTGGAGAGAGATCTGGTTAGGCTCTCATGAGTCCTGGATTCACGCG
TTGTGTCAGGAGGCCGGGAACCCCGATCTTGGAGAGAGAACACTCGAGAGCTTCACTCGCCTTTTAGAAG
ATCCTACTACCTTAAATATCAAAGGAGGGGCCAGCCCTACCATTCTACTCAAGGATGCTATCAGAAAGGC
TCTGTACGACGAGGTGGACAAGGTGGAAAATTCAGAGTTTCGAGAGGCAATCCTGCTGTCCAAGACCCAT
AGAGATAACTTTATACTCTTTTTAAAATCTGTTGAGCCTCTGTTCCCTCGATTTCTCAGTGAGCTCTTCA
GTTCGTCTTTCTTGGGAATACCGGAGTCAATCATTGAACTGATACAAAACTCCCGGACAATAAGAAGGCA
GTTTAGAAAGAGTCTCTCAAGAACTTTAGAAGAGTCCTTCTACAACTCAGAGATCCACGGGATTAATCGG
ATAACCCAGACACCTCAAAGGGTCGGAAGGGTGTGGCCTTGCTCTTCAGAGAGGGCAGATCTACTTAGGG
AGATCTCTTGGGGGAGGAAAGTGGTAGGCACGACAGTTCCTCACCCTTCCGAGATGTTGGAGTTGTTTCC
CAAATCCTCCATTTCCTGCACTTGTGGAGCAACAGGGGGAGGCAATCCTAGAGTCTCTGTATCAGTACTC
CCGTCCTTCGATCAGTCATTTTTCTCACGGGGCCCCCTAAAGGGATACTTGGGCTCGTCCACCTCCATGT
CAACCCAGCTATTCCATGCATGGGAAAAAGTCACTAATGTTCATGTGGTGAAAAGGGCTCTATCGTTAAA
AGAATCTATAAACTGGTTCATCAATAGGAATTCCAATTTGGCTCAAACTCTAATTGGAAACATCATGTCT
CTGACAGGCCCTGATTTCCCTCTAGAAGAGGCCCCTGTTTTCAAACGGACAGGGTCAGCCTTGCATAGGT
TCAAGTCTGCCAGATACAGCGAAGGAGGGTATTCTTCTGTTTGCCCTAACCTTCTCTCCCATATCTCTGT
TAGTACAGACACTATGTCTGATTTGACCCAAAACGGGAAGAACTATGATTTCATGTTTCAGCCATTGATG
CTTTATGCGCAAACATGGACATCGGAACTGGTACAGAGGGATACAAGACTTAGAGACTCCACGTTTCACT
GGCACCTTCGGTGCAACAGATGTGTGAGGCCCATTGATGATATAACACTGGAAACTTCTCAGATCTTCGA
GTTCCCGGATGTGTCAAAAAGGATATCCAGGATGGTTTCTGGAGCTGTCCCTCAATTTCAGAAGCTTCCT
GATATCCGTCTAAGACCAGGTGATTTTGAATCCCTAAGTGGTAGAGAAAAGTCTCGCCATATAGGGTCAG
CTCAGGGGCTCTTATACTCAATCTTAGTAGCAATTCACGACTCAGGATACAATGATGGGACCATCTTCCC
TGTCAACATATACGGCAAAGTTTCCCCCAGAGACTATTTGAGAGGGCTTGCAAGAGGGATCTTGATAGGG
TCCTCGATTTGCTTCTTGACACGAATGACAAATATTAACATTAACAGACCTCTTGAATTGATCTCAGGGG
TAATTTCCTATATTCTCCTGAGGCTGGATAATCATCCCTCTCTGTATATAATGCTTAGAGAACCGTCTCT
TAGAGGAGAAATATTCTCTATCCCTCAGAAAATCCCCGCCGCTTACCCAACCACTATGAGAGAAGGCAAC
AGATCGATTTTGTGTTACCTCCAACACGTGCTACGCTATGAGCGAGAGGCAATCACGGCGTCCCCGGAGA
ATGACTGGCTGTGGATCTTCTCAGACTTCAGAAGTGTGAAAATGACGTACTTGACCCTCATTACCTACCA
GTCTCACCTCCTACTCCAGAGGGTTGAGAGAAACTTGTCTAAGAGTATGAGAGCTACTCTGCGACAAATG
AGTTCCTTAATGAGGCAAGTGCTGGGTGGGCACGGAGAAGATACCTTGGAGTCAGACGATGACATTCAAC
GATTACTAAAAGACTCTTTGCGAAAGACAAGGTGGGTGGATCAAGAGGTGCGCCATGCAGCTAGAACCAT
GAATGGAGATTACAGCCCCGACAAGAAAGTATCCCACAAGGCAGGATGTTCAGAATGGGTCTGCTCTGCT
CAACAGATTGCCGTCTCCACCTCAGCCAACCCGGCCCCTGTCTCAGAGCTTGACATTAGGGCCCTCTCTA
AGAGGTTTCAAAACCCCTTGATCTCGGGCCTGAGAGTGGTTCAGTGGGCAACCGGTGCCCATTATAAGCT
TAAGCCTATTCTAGATGATCTAAATGTTTTCCCATCTCTCTGTCTTGTAATTGGAGACGGGTCAGGGGGA
ATATCAAGGGCAGTTCTCAACATGTTTCCAGATTCTAAGCTTGTGTTCAACAGCCTATTGGAGGTGAATG
ATCTGATGGCTTCCGGAACACATCCACTGCCTCCTTCAGCAATCATGAGTGGAGGAGATGACATCATCTC
CAGAGTGATAGACTTTGACTCAATATGGGAGAAACCGTCCGACCTGAGGAACTCGGCCACCTGGAGATAC
TTCCAGTCGGTTCAAAAACAGGTCAACATGTCGTATGACCTCATTATTTGTGATGCAGAAGTTACTGATA
TTGCATCTATCAACCGGATAACTCTGTTGATGTCTGATTTCGCATTGTCTATAGATGGACCACTTTATCT
GGTCTTCAAAACTTACGGGACTATGCTAGTAAACCCGGACTATAAAGCTATTCAACATCTGTCAAGAGCG
TTCCCTTCGGTCACAGGGTTTGTAACCCAAGTAACTTCATCCTTTTCTTCTGAGCTATACCTCCGGTTCT
CTAAACGAGGAAAGTTTTTCAGGGACGCCGAGTACTTGACCTCTTCCACCCTTCGAGAGATGAGCCTTGT
GTTGTTCAATTGCAGCAGCCCCAAAAGTGAGATGCAGAGAGCTCGTTCCTTAAACTATCAAGACCTGGTA
AGGGGATTTCCTGAAGAGATCATATCAAATCCTTACAACGAAATGATCATAACTCTGATTGACAATGATG
TAGAGTCCTTCCTAGTCCACAAGATGGTGGATGATCTTGAGCTACAGAGGGGAACTCTGTCTAAAGTGGC
TATCATTATATCCATCATGATCGTTTTTTCCAATAGAGTCTTCAACATTTCCAAACCTTTGACTGACCCC
TTGTTCTACCCCCCATCTGATCCTAAAATCCTGAGGCACTTCAACATATGTTGCAGTACTATGATGTATC
TATCTACCGCTTTAGGCGACGTCCCTAACTTCGCAAGACTTCATGACCTGTATAACAGACCTATAACTTG
TTACTTCAGAAAACAAGTTATTCGAGGGAATATTTATCTATCTTGGAGTTGGTCCGATGATACCCCAGTG
TTCAAGAGAGTAGCCTGTAATTCTAGCTTGAGTCTGTCATCTCACTGGATCAGGTTGATCTACAAGATAG
TGAAGACTACCAGACTCATTGGCAGCATAAAAGACCTATCAGGAGAGGTAGAACGACATCTTCATGGGTA
TAACAGATGGATCACCCTCGAGGATATCCGATCTAGATCATCCCTACTAGATTACAGTTGTTTGTAAGCG
GCCGCACTCCTCAGGTGCAGGCTGCCTATCAGAAGGTGGTGGCTGGTGTGGCCAATGCCCTGGCTCACAA
ATACCACTGAGATCTTTTTCCCTCTGCCAAAAATTATGGGGACATCATGAAGCCCCTTGAGCATCTGACT
TCTGGCTAATAAAGGAAATTTATTTTCATTGCAATAGTGTGTTGGAATTTTTTGTGTCTCTCACTCGGAA
GGACATATGGGAGGGCAAATCATTTAAAACATCAGAATGAGTATTTGGTTTAGAGTTTGGCAACATATGC
CATATGCTGGCTGCCATGAACAAAGGTGGCTATAAAGAGGTCATCAGTATATGAAACAGCCCCCTGCTGT
CCATTCCTTATTCCATAGAAAAGCCTTGACTTGAGGTTAGATTTTTTTTATATTTTGTTTTGTGTTATTT
TTTTCTTTAACATCCCTAAAATTTTCCTTACATGTTTTACTAGCCAGATTTTTCCTCCTCTCCTGACTAC
TCCCAGTCATAGCTGTCCCTCTTCTCTTATGAAGATCCCTCGACCTGCAGCCCAAGCTTGGCGTAATCAT
GGTCATAGCTGTTTCCTGTGTGAAATTGTTATCCGCTCACAATTCCACACAACATACGAGCCGGAAGCAT
AAAGTGTAAAGCCTGGGGTGCCTAATGAGTGAGCTAACTCACATTAATTGCGTTGCGCTCACTGCCCGCT
TTCCAGTCGGGAAACCTGTCGTGCCAGCGGATCCGCATCTCAATTAGTCAGCAACCATAGTCCCGCCCCT
AACTCCGCCCATCCCGCCCCTAACTCCGCCCAGTTCCGCCCATTCTCCGCCCCATGGCTGACTAATTTTT
TTTATTTATGCAGAGGCCGAGGCCGCCTCGGCCTCTGAGCTATTCCAGAAGTAGTGAGGAGGCTTTTTTG
GAGGCCTAGGCTTTTGCAAAAAGCTAACTTGTTTATTGCAGCTTATAATGGTTACAAATAAAGCAATAGC
ATCACAAATTTCACAAATAAAGCATTTTTTTCACTGCATTCTAGTTGTGGTTTGTCCAAACTCATCAATG
TATCTTATCATGTCTGGATCCGCTGCATTAATGAATCGGCCAACGCGCGGGGAGAGGCGGTTTGCGTATT
GGGCGCTCTTCCGCTTCCTCGCTCACTGACTCGCTGCGCTCGGTCGTTCGGCTGCGGCGAGCGGTATCAG
CTCACTCAAAGGCGGTAATACGGTTATCCACAGAATCAGGGGATAACGCAGGAAAGAACATGTGAGCAAA
AGGCCAGCAAAAGGCCAGGAACCGTAAAAAGGCCGCGTTGCTGGCGTTTTTCCATAGGCTCCGCCCCCCT
GACGAGCATCACAAAAATCGACGCTCAAGTCAGAGGTGGCGAAACCCGACAGGACTATAAAGATACCAGG
CGTTTCCCCCTGGAAGCTCCCTCGTGCGCTCTCCTGTTCCGACCCTGCCGCTTACCGGATACCTGTCCGC
CTTTCTCCCTTCGGGAAGCGTGGCGCTTTCTCAATGCTCACGCTGTAGGTATCTCAGTTCGGTGTAGGTC
GTTCGCTCCAAGCTGGGCTGTGTGCACGAACCCCCCGTTCAGCCCGACCGCTGCGCCTTATCCGGTAACT
ATCGTCTTGAGTCCAACCCGGTAAGACACGACTTATCGCCACTGGCAGCAGCCACTGGTAACAGGATTAG
CAGAGCGAGGTATGTAGGCGGTGCTACAGAGTTCTTGAAGTGGTGGCCTAACTACGGCTACACTAGAAGG
ACAGTATTTGGTATCTGCGCTCTGCTGAAGCCAGTTACCTTCGGAAAAAGAGTTGGTAGCTCTTGATCCG
GCAAACAAACCACCGCTGGTAGCGGTGGTTTTTTTGTTTGCAAGCAGCAGATTACGCGCAGAAAAAAAGG
ATCTCAAGAAGATCCTTTGATCTTTTCTACGGGGTCTGACGCTCAGTGGAACGAAAACTCACGTTAAGGG
ATTTTGGTCATGAGATTATCAAAAAGGATCTTCACCTAGATCCTTTTAAATTAAAAATGAAGTTTTAAAT
CAATCTAAAGTATATATGAGTAAACTTGGTCTGACAGTTACCAATGCTTAATCAGTGAGGCACCTATCTC
AGCGATCTGTCTATTTCGTTCATCCATAGTTGCCTGACTCCCCGTCGTGTAGATAACTACGATACGGGAG
GGCTTACCATCTGGCCCCAGTGCTGCAATGATACCGCGAGACCCACGCTCACCGGCTCCAGATTTATCAG
CAATAAACCAGCCAGCCGGAAGGGCCGAGCGCAGAAGTGGTCCTGCAACTTTATCCGCCTCCATCCAGTC
TATTAATTGTTGCCGGGAAGCTAGAGTAAGTAGTTCGCCAGTTAATAGTTTGCGCAACGTTGTTGCCATT
GCTACAGGCATCGTGGTGTCACGCTCGTCGTTTGGTATGGCTTCATTCAGCTCCGGTTCCCAACGATCAA
GGCGAGTTACATGATCCCCCATGTTGTGCAAAAAAGCGGTTAGCTCCTTCGGTCCTCCGATCGTTGTCAG
AAGTAAGTTGGCCGCAGTGTTATCACTCATGGTTATGGCAGCACTGCATAATTCTCTTACTGTCATGCCA
TCCGTAAGATGCTTTTCTGTGACTGGTGAGTACTCAACCAAGTCATTCTGAGAATAGTGTATGCGGCGAC
CGAGTTGCTCTTGCCCGGCGTCAATACGGGATAATACCGCGCCACATAGCAGAACTTTAAAAGTGCTCAT
CATTGGAAAACGTTCTTCGGGGCGAAAACTCTCAAGGATCTTACCGCTGTTGAGATCCAGTTCGATGTAA
CCCACTCGTGCACCCAACTGATCTTCAGCATCTTTTACTTTCACCAGCGTTTCTGGGTGAGCAAAAACAG
GAAGGCAAAATGCCGCAAAAAAGGGAATAAGGGCGACACGGAAATGTTGAATACTCATACTCTTCCTTTT
TCAATATTATTGAAGCATTTATCAGGGTTATTGTCTCATGAGCGGATACATATTTGAATGTATTTAGAAA
AATAAACAAATAGGGGTTCCGCGCACATTTCCCCGAAAAGTGCCACCTG
Features (pLannotate 1.2.2; 17 found; start..end, strand, type, name):
      4..383     +  enhancer       CMV enhancer: human cytomegalovirus immediate early enhancer
    386..661     +  promoter       chicken β-actin promoter: No description available
    662..1670    +  intron         chimeric intron: chimera between introns from chicken β-actin and rabbit β-globin
   1734..8114    +  CDS            L: L_RABVH - Experimental evidence at protein level: Swiss-Prot protein existence level 1. RNA-directed RNA polymerase that catalyzes the replication of viral genomic RNA. The template is composed of the viral RNA tightly encapsidated by the nucleoprotein (N). The replicase mode is dependent on intracellular N protein concentration. In this mode, the polymerase replicates the whole viral genome without recognizing transcriptional signals, and the replicated genome is not caped or polyadenylated. From Rabies virus (strain HEP-Flury) (RABV).
   8126..8197    +  CDS            HBB (fragment): HBB_PONPY - Experimental evidence at transcript level: Swiss-Prot protein existence level 2. Involved in oxygen transport from the lung to the various peripheral tissues. From Pongo pygmaeus (Bornean orangutan).
   8268..8323    +  polyA_signal   β-globin poly(A) signal: rabbit β-globin polyadenylation signal (Gil and Proudfoot, 1987)
   8704..8726    -  protein_bind   lac operator (fragment): The lac repressor binds to the lac operator to inhibit transcription in E. coli. This inhibition can be relieved by adding lactose or isopropyl-β-D-thiogalactopyranoside (IPTG). lac repressor encoded by lacI
   8730..8760    -  promoter       lac promoter: promoter for the E. coli lac operon
   8775..8796    -  protein_bind   CAP binding site: CAP binding activates transcription in the presence of cAMP. E. coli catabolite activator protein
   8809..8848    -  CDS            lacI (fragment): lac repressor; lacI; The lac repressor binds to the lac operator to inhibit transcription in E. coli. This inhibition can be relieved by adding lactose or isopropyl-β-D-thiogalactopyranoside (IPTG).
   8855..8877    +  promoter       SV40 promoter (fragment): SV40 enhancer and early promoter
   8901..9036    +  rep_origin     SV40 ori: SV40 origin of replication
   9056..9190    +  polyA_signal   SV40 poly(A) signal: SV40 polyadenylation signal
   9192..9246    -  CDS            lacI (fragment): lac repressor; lacI; The lac repressor binds to the lac operator to inhibit transcription in E. coli. This inhibition can be relieved by adding lactose or isopropyl-β-D-thiogalactopyranoside (IPTG).
   9429..10017   -  rep_origin     ori: high-copy-number ColE1/pMB1/pBR322/pUC origin of replication
  10188..11048   -  CDS            AmpR: β-lactamase; bla; confers resistance to ampicillin, carbenicillin, and related antibiotics
  11049..11153   -  promoter       AmpR promoter: bla
