[The description below was written by a language model from this plasmid's Addgene catalogue record and pLannotate feature annotations shown in this document.]
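Description:
pCAG-N2cL is a mammalian expression plasmid built on the pCAGEN backbone that carries the polymerase (L) gene of the rabies virus CVS N2c strain. It is about 11.2 kb in total and is propagated in E. coli as a high-copy plasmid through a ColE1/pUC-type origin, with selection by ampicillin via the β-lactamase gene and its native bla promoter. The backbone also retains short lac promoter/operator and lacI remnants, along with an SV40 origin of replication flanked by a partial SV40 promoter and an SV40 polyadenylation signal. These are vector leftovers rather than functional parts of the expression cassette, although the SV40 origin can support episomal amplification in cells that supply large T antigen.

The payload is a single open reading frame of roughly 6.4 kb, inserted by Gibson assembly and driven by the CAG promoter. CAG is the composite of the CMV immediate-early enhancer, the chicken β-actin promoter and a chimeric β-actin/β-globin intron, and it gives strong, broadly active transcription in mammalian cells. The automated annotation matched the coding sequence to the L protein of the HEP-Flury strain, which reflects homology among rabies strains; the record identifies the insert as CVS N2c. A short β-globin exon fragment and the rabbit β-globin polyadenylation signal follow the gene and terminate the transcript. No epitope tag or reporter is annotated.

L is the viral RNA-dependent RNA polymerase, which transcribes and replicates the nucleoprotein-encapsidated genome. The stated purpose is simply to express N2cL. Such a plasmid would typically supply polymerase in trans as a helper when recovering recombinant rabies virus from cloned cDNA, though the record does not spell out this use.
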