Addgene plasmid #100812: pCAG-N2cL
Purpose: express rabies virus CVS N2c strain polymerase gene (N2cL)
Depositing lab: Ian Wickersham. Depositing organization: Massachusetts Institute of Technology.
Backbone
  Vector backbone: pCAGEN
  Backbone manufacturer: Connie Cepko
  Vector type: Mammalian Expression
Growth in bacteria
  Bacterial resistance: Ampicillin, 100 μg/mL
  Growth temperature: 37°C
  Growth strain: DH5alpha
  Copy number: High Copy
Gene/Insert
  Gene/Insert name: rabies virus CVS N2c strain polymerase gene (alt name: N2cL)
  Species: rabies virus
  Insert size (bp): 6384
  Promoter: CAG
  Cloning method: Gibson Cloning
  Sequencing primers: 5′ unknown; 3′ unknown
Terms and licenses: Academic/Nonprofit Terms; Industry Terms: Not Available to Industry
How to cite: pCAG-N2cL was a gift from Ian Wickersham (Addgene plasmid # 100812 ; http://n2t.net/addgene:100812 ; RRID:Addgene_100812)
