>Addgene plasmid #100812 | pCAG-N2cL | addgene partial sequence | sequence record 193713 | Addgene Partial NGS Result
CCCCCGGAGCGCCGGCGGCTGTCGAGGCGCGGCGAGCCGCAGCCATTGCCTTTTATGGTAATCGTGCGAG
AGGGCGCAGGGACTTCCTTTGTCCCAAATCTGTGCGGAGCCGAAATCTGGGAGGCGCCGCCGCACCCCCT
CTAGCGGGCGCGGGGCGAAGCGGTGCGGCGCCGGCAGGAAGGAAATGGGCGGGGAGGGCCTTCGTGCGTC
GCCGCGCCGCCGTCCCCTTCTCCCTCTCCAGCCTCGGGGCTGTCCGCGGGGGGACGGCTGCCTTCGGGGG
GGACGGGGCAGGGCGGGGTTCGGCTTCTGGCGTGTGACCGGCGGCTCTAGAGCCTCTGCTAACCATGTTC
ATGCCTTCTTCTTTTTCCTACAGCTCCTGGGCAACGTGCTGGTTATTGTGCTGTCTCATCATTTTGGCAA
AGAATTCGCCGCCACCATGCTAGATCCGGGAGAGGTTTATGATGACCCTATTGATCCAATTGAGTCAGAG
GCTGAACCCAGAGGAACCCCCACTGTCCCCAACATCTTGAGGAACTCCGACTACAATCTCAATTCTCCTT
TGATAGAGGATCCTGCCAAACTAATGTTAGAATGGTTGAAGACAGGGAACAGACCTTATCGGATGACTTT
GACAGACAATTGCTCCAGGTCTTACAAAGTTTTGAAAGATTATTTCAAGAAAGTAGATTTGGGTTCTCTC
AAAGTGGGCGGAACTGCTGCACAGTCAATGGTTTCTCTCTGGTTGTGTGGTGCCCACTCTGAATCAAACA
GGAGCCGGAGATGTATAACCGACTTGGCCCATTTCTATTCCAAGTCATCCCCCATAGAGAAGCTATTGAA
TTGTACGCTAGGAAACAGAGGCCTGAGAATCCCACCAGAGGGGGTGTTAAATTGCCTCGAGAGGGTCAAT
TATGACAAGGCATTTGGGAGGTATCTGGCCAACACGTATTCCTCTTACTTGTTTTTCCATGTAATCACCT
TATACATGAATGCCTTAGACTGGGAAGAGGAAAAGACCATCCTGGCATTATGGAAAGATATAACCTCAGT
GGATACCGAGAAGGACTTGGTCAAATTCAAAGATCAAATATGGGGACTGTTGATTGTGACAAAGGACTTT
GTTTACTCTCAGAGTTCAAACTGTCTTTTTGACAGAAACTACACACTGATGCTAAAGGATCTTTTCTTGT
CTCGATTCAACTCCTTAATGATTCTGCTTTCTCCCCCTGAGCCCCGATACTCAGATGACTTAATATCTCA
GCTGTGCCAGCTATACATCGCTGGGGATCAAGTCTTGTCCATGTGTGGGAACTCCGGCTATGAAGTCATC
AAAATATTGGAGCCATATGTCGTGAACAGTTTGGTCCAGAGGGCAGAGAAGTTTAGGCCTCTCATCCACC
CCTTGGGAGACTTTCCTATGTTCATAAAAGACAAGGTGAATCAACTTGAAGGGACTTTTGGTCCCAGTGC
AAAGAGGTTTTTTAGGGTTTTAGATCAATTCGACAACATACATGACTTAGTATTTGTGTATGGCTGTTAC
AGACATTGGGGGCACCCCTATATAGATTATCGGAAGGGTCTGTCGAAACTATATGATCAAGTTCACATTA
AGAAAGTAATAGATAAGTCCTACCAGGAGTGTTTAGCAAGTGACTTGGCCAGAAGGATCCTCAGATGGGG
ATTTGACAAGTACTCCAAATGGTATCTAGATTCGAGATTCCTTGCCCGAGACCACCCCTTGACTCCTTAT
GTCAAGACCCAAACATGGCCACCCAAACATATAGTAGACTTGGTGGGGGACACATGGCATAAGCTCCCGA
TCACGCAGATCTTTGAAATTCCTGAATCAATGGACCCGTCAGAGATACTGGATGACAAATCACATTCTTT
CACCAGAACAAGGTTAGCTTCTTGGCTGTCAGAGAACCGAGGGGGGCCTGTTCCTAGCGAGAAGGTCATT
ATCACGGCCCTGTCTAAGCCACCTGTCAATCCCCGAGAGTTTTTGAAATCTATAGACCTCGGAGGATTGC
CAGATGAGGATTTGATAATTGGCCTCAAACCAAAGGAACGGGAGTTGAAGATCGAGGGCCGATTCTTTGC
TCTAATGTCATGGAATCTAAGATTATATTTTGTCATCACCGAAAAGCTCTTGGCCAACTACATTTTGCCA
CTTTTTGACGCACTGACTATGACAGACAACCTGAACAAGGTGTTCAAAAAGTTGATCGACAGGGTCACCG
GGCAAGGGCTTTTGGACTATTCTAGGGTCACATACGCATTTCACCTGGACTATGAGAAATGGAACAATCA
TCAAAGATTGGAGTCAACAGAGGATGTATTCTCTGTCCTAGATCAGGTGTTTGGATTGAAGAGGGTGTTT
TCTAGAACACACGAGTTTTTTCAGAAGTCCTGGATCTATTATTCAGACAGATCAGACCTCATTGGGTTAT
GGGAGGACCAAATATATTGCTTGGATATGTCTAACGGCCCAACCTGCTGGAATGGCCAAGATGGCGGGCT
AGAGGGCTTGCGGCAGAAGGGCTGGAGTCTAGTCAGTTTATTAATGATAGATAGAGAATCTCAAACCAGG
AACACAAGAACCAAGATACTAGCTCAAGGAGACAACCAGGTTCTGTGTCCTACATACATGTTGTCACCGG
GATTGTCTCAAGAGGGGCTTCTCTATGAGTTAGAGAGCATATCAAGGAATGCACTCTCAATATACCGAGC
TATCGAGGAAGGAGCATCTAAGCTGGGGCTGATCATCAAGAAGGAAGAGACCATGTGTAGTTATGACTTT
CTCATATATGGGAAGACCCCCTTATTTCGAGGCAACATATTGGTGCCTGAATCCAAAAGATGGGCCCGAG
TCTCTTGCATCTCTAACGACCAAATAGTCAACCTCGCCAATATAATGTCGACAGTATCCACCAATGCGCT
GACAGTGGCACAACACTCTCAATCTCTGATCAAACCTATGAGGGATTTTCTGCTCATGTCAGTACAGGCA
GTTTTCCACTACCTGTTGTTTAGCCCAATCCTAAAAGGCAGAGTTTATAAGATTCTGAGTGCTGAAGGGG
AGAGCTTTCTCCTAGCCATGTCGCGGATAATCTACCTAGATCCTTCTTTGGGAGGGGTGTCTGGAATGTC
TCTCGGGAGGTTCCATATACGTCAGTTCTCAGACCCTGTCTCTGAAGGGTTGTCATTCTGGAGAGAGATC
TGGTTAGGCTCTCATGAGTCCTGGATTCACGCGTTGTGTCAGGAGGCCGGGAACCCCGATCTTGGAGAGA
GAACACTCGAGAGCTTCACTCGCCTTTTAGAAGATCCTACTACCTTAAATATCAAAGGAGGGGCCAGCCC
TACCATTCTACTCAAGGATGCTATCAGAAAGGCTCTGTACGACGAGGTGGACAAGGTGGAAAATTCAGAG
TTTCGAGAGGCAATCCTGCTGTCCAAGACCCATAGAGATAACTTTATACTCTTTTTAAAATCTGTTGAGC
CTCTGTTCCCTCGATTTCTCAGTGAGCTCTTCAGTTCGTCTTTCTTGGGAATACCGGAGTCAATCATTGA
ACTGATACAAAACTCCCGGACAATAAGAAGGCAGTTTAGAAAGAGTCTCTCAAGAACTTTAGAAGAGTCC
TTCTACAACTCAGAGATCCACGGGATTAATCGGATAACCCAGACACCTCAAAGGGTCGGAAGGGTGTGGC
CTTGCTCTTCAGAGAGGGCAGATCTACTTAGGGAGATCTCTTGGGGGAGGAAAGTGGTAGGCACGACAGT
TCCTCACCCTTCCGAGATGTTGGAGTTGTTTCCCAAATCCTCCATTTCCTGCACTTGTGGAGCAACAGGG
GGAGGCAATCCTAGAGTCTCTGTATCAGTACTCCCGTCCTTCGATCAGTCATTTTTCTCACGGGGCCCCC
TAAAGGGATACTTGGGCTCGTCCACCTCCATGTCAACCCAGCTATTCCATGCATGGGAAAAAGTCACTAA
TGTTCATGTGGTGAAAAGGGCTCTATCGTTAAAAGAATCTATAAACTGGTTCATCAATAGGAATTCCAAT
TTGGCTCAAACTCTAATTGGAAACATCATGTCTCTGACAGGCCCTGATTTCCCTCTAGAAGAGGCCCCTG
TTTTCAAACGGACAGGGTCAGCCTTGCATAGGTTCAAGTCTGCCAGATACAGCGAAGGAGGGTATTCTTC
TGTTTGCCCTAACCTTCTCTCCCATATCTCTGTTAGTACAGACACTATGTCTGATTTGACCCAAAACGGG
AAGAACTATGATTTCATGTTTCAGCCATTGATGCTTTATGCGCAAACATGGACATCGGAACTGGTACAGA
GGGATACAAGACTTAGAGACTCCACGTTTCACTGGCACCTTCGGTGCAACAGATGTGTGAGGCCCATTGA
TGATATAACACTGGAAACTTCTCAGATCTTCGAGTTCCCGGATGTGTCAAAAAGGATATCCAGGATGGTT
TCTGGAGCTGTCCCTCAATTTCAGAAGCTTCCTGATATCCGTCTAAGACCAGGTGATTTTGAATCCCTAA
GTGGTAGAGAAAAGTCTCGCCATATAGGGTCAGCTCAGGGGCTCTTATACTCAATCTTAGTAGCAATTCA
CGACTCAGGATACAATGATGGGACCATCTTCCCTGTCAACATATACGGCAAAGTTTCCCCCAGAGACTAT
TTGAGAGGGCTTGCAAGAGGGATCTTGATAGGGTCCTCGATTTGCTTCTTGACACGAATGACAAATATTA
ACATTAACAGACCTCTTGAATTGATCTCAGGGGTAATTTCCTATATTCTCCTGAGGCTGGATAATCATCC
CTCTCTGTATATAATGCTTAGAGAACCGTCTCTTAGAGGAGAAATATTCTCTATCCCTCAGAAAATCCCC
GCCGCTTACCCAACCACTATGAGAGAAGGCAACAGATCGATTTTGTGTTACCTCCAACACGTGCTACGCT
ATGAGCGAGAGGCAATCACGGCGTCCCCGGAGAATGACTGGCTGTGGATCTTCTCAGACTTCAGAAGTGT
GAAAATGACGTACTTGACCCTCATTACCTACCAGTCTCACCTCCTACTCCAGAGGGTTGAGAGAAACTTG
TCTAAGAGTATGAGAGCTACTCTGCGACAAATGAGTTCCTTAATGAGGCAAGTGCTGGGTGGGCACGGAG
AAGATACCTTGGAGTCAGACGATGACATTCAACGATTACTAAAAGACTCTTTGCGAAAGACAAGGTGGGT
GGATCAAGAGGTGCGCCATGCAGCTAGAACCATGAATGGAGATTACAGCCCCGACAAGAAAGTATCCCAC
AAGGCAGGATGTTCAGAATGGGTCTGCTCTGCTCAACAGATTGCCGTCTCCACCTCAGCCAACCCGGCCC
CTGTCTCAGAGCTTGACATTAGGGCCCTCTCTAAGAGGTTTCAAAACCCCTTGATCTCGGGCCTGAGAGT
GGTTCAGTGGGCAACCGGTGCCCATTATAAGCTTAAGCCTATTCTAGATGATCTAAATGTTTTCCCATCT
CTCTGTCTTGTAATTGGAGACGGGTCAGGGGGAATATCAAGGGCAGTTCTCAACATGTTTCCAGATTCTA
AGCTTGTGTTCAACAGCCTATTGGAGGTGAATGATCTGATGGCTTCCGGAACACATCCACTGCCTCCTTC
AGCAATCATGAGTGGAGGAGATGACATCATCTCCAGAGTGATAGACTTTGACTCAATATGGGAGAAACCG
TCCGACCTGAGGAACTCGGCCACCTGGAGATACTTCCAGTCGGTTCAAAAACAGGTCAACATGTCGTATG
ACCTCATTATTTGTGATGCAGAAGTTACTGATATTGCATCTATCAACCGGATAACTCTGTTGATGTCTGA
TTTCGCATTGTCTATAGATGGACCACTTTATCTGGTCTTCAAAACTTACGGGACTATGCTAGTAAACCCG
GACTATAAAGCTATTCAACATCTGTCAAGAGCGTTCCCTTCGGTCACAGGGTTTGTAACCCAAGTAACTT
CATCCTTTTCTTCTGAGCTATACCTCCGGTTCTCTAAACGAGGAAAGTTTTTCAGGGACGCCGAGTACTT
GACCTCTTCCACCCTTCGAGAGATGAGCCTTGTGTTGTTCAATTGCAGCAGCCCCAAAAGTGAGATGCAG
AGAGCTCGTTCCTTAAACTATCAAGACCTGGTAAGGGGATTTCCTGAAGAGATCATATCAAATCCTTACA
ACGAAATGATCATAACTCTGATTGACAATGATGTAGAGTCCTTCCTAGTCCACAAGATGGTGGATGATCT
TGAGCTACAGAGGGGAACTCTGTCTAAAGTGGCTATCATTATATCCATCATGATCGTTTTTTCCAATAGA
GTCTTCAACATTTCCAAACCTTTGACTGACCCCTTGTTCTACCCCCCATCTGATCCTAAAATCCTGAGGC
ACTTCAACATATGTTGCAGTACTATGATGTATCTATCTACCGCTTTAGGCGACGTCCCTAACTTCGCAAG
ACTTCATGACCTGTATAACAGACCTATAACTTGTTACTTCAGAAAACAAGTTATTCGAGGGAATATTTAT
CTATCTTGGAGTTGGTCCGATGATACCCCAGTGTTCAAGAGAGTAGCCTGTAATTCTAGCTTGAGTCTGT
CATCTCACTGGATCAGGTTGATCTACAAGATAGTGAAGACTACCAGACTCATTGGCAGCATAAAAGACCT
ATCAGGAGAGGTAGAACGACATCTTCATGGGTATAACAGATGGATCACCCTCGAGGATATCCGATCTAGA
TCATCCCTACTAGATTACAGTTGTTTGTAAGCGGCCGCACTCCTCAGGTGCAGGCTGCCTATCAGAAGGT
GGTGGCTGGTGTGGCCAATGCCCTGGCTCACAAATACCACTGAGATCTTTTTCCCTCTGCCAAAAATTAT
GGGGACATCATGAAGCCCCTTGAGCATCTGACTTCTGGCTAATAAAGGAAATTTATTTTCATTGCAATAG
TGTGTTGGAATTTTTTGTGTCTCTCACTCGGAAGGACATATGGGAGGGCAAATCATTTAAAACATCAGAA
TGAGTATTTGGTTTAGAGTTTGGCAACATATGCCCATATGCTGGCTGCCATGAACAAAGGTTGGCTATAA
AGAGGTCATCAGTATATGAAACAGCCCCCTGCTGTCCATTCCTTATTCCATAGAAAAGCCTTGACTTGAG
GTTAGATTTTTTTTATATTTTGTTTTGTGTTATTTTTTTCTTTAACATCCCTAAAATTTTCCTTACATGT
TTTACTAGCCAGATTTTTCCTCCTCTCCTGACTACTCCCAGTCATAGCTGTCCCTCTTCTCTTATGGAGA
TCCCTCGACCTGCAGCCCAAGCTTGGCGTAATCATGGTCATAGCTGTTTCCTGTGTGAAATTGTTATCCG
CTCACAATTCCACACAACATACGAGCCGGAAGCATAAAGTGTAAAGCCTGGGGTGCCTAATGAGTGAGCT
AACTCACATTAATTGCGTTGCGCTCACTGCCCGCTTTCCAGTCGGGAAACCTGTCGTGCCAGCGGATCCG
CATCTCAATTAGTCAGCAACCATAGTCCCGCCCCTAACTCCGCCCATCCCGCCCCTAACTCCGCCCAGTT
CCGCCCATTCTCCGCCCCATGGCTGACTAATTTTTTTTATTTATGCAGAGGCCGAGGCCGCCTCGGCCTC
TGAGCTATTCCAGAAGTAGTGAGGAGGCTTTTTTGGAGGCCTAGGCTTTTGCAAAAAGCTAACTTGTTTA
TTGCAGCTTATAATGGTTACAAATAAAGCAATAGCATCACAAATTTCACAAATAAAGCATTTTTTTCACT
GCATTCTAGTTGTGGTTTGTCCAAACTCATCAATGTATCTTATCATGTCTGGATCCGCTGCATTAATGAA
TCGGCCAACGCGCGGGGAGAGGCGGTTTGCGTATTGGGCGCTCTTCCGCTTCCTCGCTCACTGACTCGCT
GCGCTCGGTCGTTCGGCTGCGGCGAGCGGTATCAGCTCACTCAAAGGCGGTAATACGGTTATCCACAGAA
TCAGGGGATAACGCAGGAAAGAACATGTGAGCAAAAGGCCAGCAAAAGGCCAGGAACCGTAAAAAGGCCG
CGTTGCTGGCGTTTTTCCATAGGCTCCGCCCCCCTGACGAGCATCACAAAAATCGACGCTCAAGTCAGAG
GTGGCGAAACCCGACAGGACTATAAAGATACCAGGCGTTTCCCCCTGGAAGCTCCCTCGTGCGCTCTCCT
GTTCCGACCCTGCCGCTTACCGGATACCTGTCCGCCTTTCTCCCTTCGGGAAGCGTGGCGCTTTCTCATA
GCTCACGCTGTAGGTATCTCAGTTCGGTGTAGGTCGTTCGCTCCAAGCTGGGCTGTGTGCACGAACCCCC
CGTTCAGCCCGACCGCTGCGCCTTATCCGGTAACTATCGTCTTGAGTCCAACCCGGTAAGACACGACTTA
TCGCCACTGGCAGCAGCCACTGGTAACAGGATTAGCAGAGCGAGGTATGTAGGCGGTGCTACAGAGTTCT
TGAAGTGGTGGCCTAACTACGGCTACACTAGAAGAACAGTATTTGGTATCTGCGCTCTGCTGAAGCCAGT
TACCTTCGGAAAAAGAGTTGGTAGCTCTTGATCCGGCAAACAAACCACCGCTGGTAGCGGTGGTTTTTTT
GTTTGCAAGCAGCAGATTACGCGCAGAAAAAAAGGATCTCAAGAAGATCCTTTGATCTTTTCTACGGGGT
CTGACGCTCAGTGGAACGAAAACTCACGTTAAGGGATTTTGGTCATGAGATTATCAAAAAGGATCTTCAC
CTAGATCCTTTTAAATTAAAAATGAAGTTTTAAATCAATCTAAAGTATATATGAGTAAACTTGGTCTGAC
AGTTACCAATGCTTAATCAGTGAGGCACCTATCTCAGCGATCTGTCTATTTCGTTCATCCATAGTTGCCT
GACTCCCCGTCGTGTAGATAACTACGATACGGGAGGGCTTACCATCTGGCCCCAGTGCTGCAATGATACC
GCGAGACCCACGCTCACCGGCTCCAGATTTATCAGCAATAAACCAGCCAGCCGGAAGGGCCGAGCGCAGA
AGTGGTCCTGCAACTTTATCCGCCTCCATCCAGTCTATTAATTGTTGCCGGGAAGCTAGAGTAAGTAGTT
CGCCAGTTAATAGTTTGCGCAACGTTGTTGCCATTGCTACAGGCATCGTGGTGTCACGCTCGTCGTTTGG
TATGGCTTCATTCAGCTCCGGTTCCCAACGATCAAGGCGAGTTACATGATCCCCCATGTTGTGCAAAAAA
GCGGTTAGCTCCTTCGGTCCTCCGATCGTTGTCAGAAGTAAGTTGGCCGCAGTGTTATCACTCATGGTTA
TGGCAGCACTGCATAATTCTCTTACTGTCATGCCATCCGTAAGATGCTTTTCTGTGACTGGTGAGTACTC
AACCAAGTCATTCTGAGAATAGTGTATGCGGCGACCGAGTTGCTCTTGCCCGGCGTCAATACGGGATAAT
ACCGCGCCACATAGCAGAACTTTAAAAGTGCTCATCATTGGAAAACGTTCTTCGGGGCGAAAACTCTCAA
GGATCTTACCGCTGTTGAGATCCAGTTCGATGTAACCCACTCGTGCACCCAACTGATCTTCAGCATCTTT
TACTTTCACCAGCGTTTCTGGGTGAGCAAAAACAGGAAGGCAAAATGCCGCAAAAAAGGGAATAAGGGCG
ACACGGAAATGTTGAATACTCATACTCTTCCTTTTTCAATATTATTGAAGCATTTATCAGGGTTATTGTC
TCATGAGCGGATACATATTTGAATGTATTTAGAAAAATAAACAAATAGGGGTTCCGCGCACATTTCCCCG
AAAAGTGCCACCTGGGTCGACATTGATTATTGACTAGTTATTAATAGTAATCAATTACGGGGTCATTAGT
TCATAGCCCATATATGGAGTTCCGCGTTACATAACTTACGGTAAATGGCCCGCCTGGCTGACCGCCCAAC
GACCCCCGCCCATTGACGTCAATAATGACGTATGTTCCCATAGTAACGCCAATAGGGACTTTCCATTGAC
GTCAATGGGTGGAGTATTTACGGTAAACTGCCCACTTGGCAGTACATCAAGTGTATCATATGCCAAGTAC
GCCCCCTATTGACGTCAATGACGGTAAATGGCCCGCCTGGCATTATGCCCAGTACATGACCTTATGGGAC
TTTCCTACTTGGCAGTACATCTACGTATTAGTCATCGCTATTACCATGGTCGAGGTGAGCCCCACGTTCT
GCTTCACTCTCCCCATCTCCCCCCCCTCCCCACCCCCAATTTTGTATTTATTTATTTTTTAATTATTTTG
TGCAGCGATGGGGGCGGGGGGGGGGGGGGCGCGCGCCAGGCGGGGCGGGGCGGGGCG
